>Addgene plasmid #15542 | Nkx6.2 | addgene partial sequence | sequence record 22011 | T3 5'-GCAATTAACCCTCACTAAAGG-3'
CCCGGGCTGCAGGAATTCGGCACGAGGCACAACATGGCTGAGATGAAGACGTCGCTGTTCCCCTACGCGC
TGCAGGGCCCGGCGGGCTTCAAGACACCCGCCCTAGGCAGCCTTGGCGCGCAGTTGCCTCTAGGCACTCC
GCACGGCATCAGCGACATCCTGGGACGGCCGGTGGGCGCAGCGGGTGGCGGCCTCCTAGGAAGTCTGCCC
CGTCTCAACGGGCTCGCCTCGTCTGCAGGTGTCTACTTCGGGCCCGCAGCCGCCGTGGCTCGGGGCTACC
CCAAGCCGCTGGCGGAACTGCCTGGGCGCCCGCCCATCTTCTGGCCTGGGGTGGTGCAGGGCTCTCCCTG
GAGGGACCCGCGACTGGCCGGCTCCGCCCAAGCCGGCGGGGTCCTGGATAAGGATGGCAAGAAGAAACAC
TCGCGGCCGACTTTCTCCGGCCAGCAGATCTTCGCGCTGGAGAAGACTTTCGAGCAGACCAAGTATTTGG
CAGGCCCAGAGCGCGCGCGGCTTGCCTACTCTCTGGGCATGACCGAGAGCCAAGTGAAGGTGTGGTTCCA
GAATCGGCGGACCAAGTGGCGCAAGCGGCACGCGGCAGAGATGGCGT
