[The description below was written by a language model from this plasmid's Addgene catalogue record.]
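Description:
Nkx6.2 is a pBluescript SK- based cloning plasmid carrying a partial cDNA of the mouse Nkx6-2 gene (also known as Gtx or Nkx-6.2), which encodes an NK-class homeodomain transcription factor. The backbone is about 3 kb and is catalogued as a bacterial expression vector, although in practice it is a standard high-copy phagemid maintained in E. coli under ampicillin selection. The cDNA fragment was inserted by restriction cloning between the EcoRI and XhoI sites of the polylinker, and both sites remain intact, so the insert can be excised again. The record does not give the insert length or say which part of the transcript the partial cDNA covers, and no feature table is provided.

As in other pBluescript vectors, the polylinker is flanked by opposing T3 and T7 bacteriophage RNA polymerase promoters, which here also serve as the sequencing primer sites at the 5′ and 3′ ends of the insert respectively. This arrangement allows strand-specific in vitro transcription from a linearized template. The depositor notes that antisense riboprobe is produced by cutting with BamHI and transcribing with T7 RNA polymerase. The plasmid is therefore a probe template rather than a protein expression construct. Because the cDNA is incomplete, it is not suited to producing full-length Nkx6.2 protein. The associated publication concerns the anteroposterior and dorsoventral domains of Nkx gene expression during vertebrate central nervous system development, consistent with use of this clone for detecting Nkx6.2 mRNA by in situ hybridization in mouse embryonic tissue.
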