Addgene plasmid #15542: Nkx6.2
Depositing lab: John Rubenstein. Depositing organization: University of California, San Francisco (UCSF). Publication: Control of anteroposterior and dorsoventral domains of Nkx-6.1 gene expression relative to other Nkx genes during vertebrate CNS development. Qiu M, Shimamura K, Sussel L, Chen S, Rubenstein JL. Mech Dev. 1998 Mar . 72(1-2):77-88. 10.1016/S0925-4773(98)00018-5 PubMed 9533954.
Backbone
  Vector backbone: pBluescript SK-
  Backbone size w/o insert (bp): 3000
  Vector type: Bacterial Expression
Growth in bacteria
  Bacterial resistance: Ampicillin, 100 μg/mL
  Growth temperature: 37°C
  Growth strain: DH5alpha
  Copy number: High Copy
Gene/Insert
  Gene/Insert name: Nkx6.2 (alt name: Nkx-6.2)
  Species: M. musculus (mouse)
  Mutation: Partial cDNA
  Entrez Gene: Nkx6-2 (a.k.a. Gtx, Nkx6.2)
  Cloning method: Restriction Enzyme; 5′ cloning site EcoRI (not destroyed); 3′ cloning site XhoI (not destroyed)
  Sequencing primers: 5′ T3; 3′ T7
Terms and licenses: Academic/Nonprofit Terms; Industry Terms: Not Available to Industry
Depositor comments: To make antisense probe, cut with BamHI and transcribe with T7 RNA polymerase.
How to cite: Nkx6.2 was a gift from John Rubenstein (Addgene plasmid # 15542 ; http://n2t.net/addgene:15542 ; RRID:Addgene_15542)
